>Addgene plasmid #70217 | pEGFP-GFP11-Clathrin light chain | addgene full sequence | sequence record 339937 | Addgene NGS Result
CGTTACATAACTTACGGTAAATGGCCCGCCTGGCTGACCGCCCAACGACCCCCGCCCATTGACGTCAATA
ATGACGTATGTTCCCATAGTAACGCCAATAGGGACTTTCCATTGACGTCAATGGGTGGAGTATTTACGGT
AAACTGCCCACTTGGCAGTACATCAAGTGTATCATATGCCAAGTACGCCCCCTATTGACGTCAATGACGG
TAAATGGCCCGCCTGGCATTATGCCCAGTACATGACCTTATGGGACTTTCCTACTTGGCAGTACATCTAC
GTATTAGTCATCGCTATTACCATGGTGATGCGGTTTTGGCAGTACATCAATGGGCGTGGATAGCGGTTTG
ACTCACGGGGATTTCCAAGTCTCCACCCCATTGACGTCAATGGGAGTTTGTTTTGGCACCAAAATCAACG
GGACTTTCCAAAATGTCGTAACAACTCCGCCCCATTGACGCAAATGGGCGGTAGGCGTGTACGGTGGGAG
GTCTATATAAGCAGAGCTGGTTTAGTGAACCGTCAGATCCGCTAGCGCTACCGGTCGCCACCATGTCGGG
AGGTTCCGGTGGAAGCGGAGGTAGCGGCGGATCCATGCGTGACCACATGGTCCTTCATGAGTATGTAAAT
GCTGCTGGGATTACAGGCGGATCCGGACTCAGATCTCGAGCTCAAGCTTCGAATTCTGCAGTCGACATGG
CTGATGACTTTGGCTTCTTCTCGTCGTCGGAGAGTGGTGCCCCGGAGGCGGCGGAGGAGGACCCGGCGGC
CGCCTTCCTGGCCCAGCAGGAGAGCGAGATTGCAGGCATAGAGAACGACGAGGGCTTCGGGGCACCTGCC
GGCAGCCATGCGGCCCCCGCACAGCCGGGCCCCACGAGTGGGGCTGGTTCTGAGGACATGGGGACCACAG
TCAATGGAGATGTGTTTCAGGAGGCCAACGGTCCTGCTGATGGCTACGCAGCCATTGCCCAGGCTGACAG
GCTGACCCAGGAGCCTGAGAGCATCCGCAAGTGGCGAGAGGAGCAGAGGAAACGGCTGCAAGAGCTGGAT
GCTGCATCTAAGGTCACGGAACAGGAATGGCGGGAGAAGGCCAAGAAGGACCTGGAGGAGTGGAACCAGC
GCCAGAGTGAACAAGTAGAGAAGAACAAGATCAACAACCGGGCATCCGAGGAGGCTTTCGTGAAGGAATC
CAAGGAGGAGACCCCAGGCACAGAGTGGGAGAAGGTGGCCCAGCTATGTGACTTCAACCCCAAGAGCAGC
AAGCAGTGCAAAGATGTGTCCCGCCTGCGCTCGGTGCTCATGTCCCTGAAGCAGACGCCACTGTCCCGCT
AGGGATCCACCGGATCTAGATAACTGATCATAATCAGCCATACCACATTTGTAGAGGTTTTACTTGCTTT
AAAAAACCTCCCACACCTCCCCCTGAACCTGAAACATAAAATGAATGCAATTGTTGTTGTTAACTTGTTT
ATTGCAGCTTATAATGGTTACAAATAAAGCAATAGCATCACAAATTTCACAAATAAAGCATTTTTTTCAC
TGCATTCTAGTTGTGGTTTGTCCAAACTCATCAATGTATCTTAACGCGTAAATTGTAAGCGTTAATATTT
TGTTAAAATTCGCGTTAAATTTTTGTTAAATCAGCTCATTTTTTAACCAATAGGCCGAAATCGGCAAAAT
CCCTTATAAATCAAAAGAATAGACCGAGATAGGGT
[37 nt withheld, positions 1716-1752]
AAAGAACGTGGACTCCAACGTCAAAGG
[49 nt withheld, positions 1780-1828]
T
[91 nt withheld, positions 1830-1920]
G
[124 nt withheld, positions 1922-2045]
CAGGTGGCACTTTTCGGGGAAATGTGCGCGGAACCCCTATTTGTTTATTTTTCTAAATACATTCAAATAT
GTATCCGCTCATGAGACAATAACCCTGATAAATGCTTCAATAATATTGAAAAAGGAAGAGTCCTGAGGCG
GAAAGAACCAGCTGTGGAATGTGTGTCAGTTAGGGTGTGGAAAGTCCCCAGGCTCCCCAGCAGGCAGAAG
TATGCAAAGCATGCATCTCAATTAGTCAGCAACCAGGTGTGGAAAGTCCCCAGGCTCCCCAGCAGGCAGA
AGTATGCAAAGCATGCATCTCAATTAGTCAGCAACCATAGTCCCGCCCCTAACTCCGCCCATCCCGCCCC
TAACTCCGCCCAGTTCCGCCCATTCTCCGCCCCATGGCTGACTAATTTTTTTTATTTATGCAGAGGCCGA
GGCCGCCTCGGCCTCTGAGCTATTCCAGAAGTAGTGAGGAGGCTTTTTTGGAGGCCTAGGCTTTTGCAAA
GATCGATCAAGAGACAGGATGAGGATCGTTTCGCATGATTGAACAAGATGGATTGCACGCAGGTTCTCCG
GCCGCTTGGGTGGAGAGGCTATTCGGCTATGACTGGGCACAACAGACAATCGGCTGCTCTGATGCCGCCG
TGTTCCGGCTGTCAGCGCAGGGGCGCCCGGTTCTTTTTGTCAAGACCGACCTGTCCGGTGCCCTGAATGA
ACTGCAAGACGAGGCAGCGCGGCTATCGTGGCTGGCCACGACGGGCGTTCCTTGCGCAGCTGTGCTCGAC
GTTGTCACTGAAGCGGGAAGGGACTGGCTGCTATTGGGCGAAGTGCCGGGGCAGGATCTCCTGTCATCTC
ACCTTGCTCCTGCCGAGAAAGTATCCATCATGGCTGATGCAATGCGGCGGCTGCATACGCTTGATCCGGC
TACCTGCCCATTCGACCACCAAGCGAAACATCGCATCGAGCGAGCACGTACTCGGATGGAAGCCGGTCTT
GTCGATCAGGATGATCTGGACGAAGAGCATCAGGGGCTCGCGCCAGCCGAACTGTTCGCCAGGCTCAAGG
CGAGCATGCCCGACGGCGAGGATCTCGTCGTGACCCATGGCGATGCCTGCTTGCCGAATATCATGGTGGA
AAATGGCCGCTTTTCTGGATTCATCGACTGTGGCCGGCTGGGTGTGGCGGACCGCTATCAGGACATAGCG
TTGGCTACCCGTGATATTGCTGAAGAGCTTGGCGGCGAATGGGCTGACCGCTTCCTCGTGCTTTACGGTA
TCGCCGCTCCCGATTCGCAGCGCATCGCCTTCTATCGCCTTCTTGACGAGTTCTTCTGAGCGGGACTCTG
GGGTTCGAAATGACCGACCAAGCGACGCCCAACCTGCCATCACGAGATTTCGATTCCACCGCCGCCTTCT
ATGAAAGGTTGGGCTTCGGAATCGTTTTCCGGGACGCCGGCTGGATGATCCTCCAGCGCGGGGATCTCAT
GCTGGAGTTCTTCGCCCACCCTAGGGGGAGGCTAACTGAAACACGGAAGGAGACAATACCGGAAGGAACC
CGCGCTATGACGGCAATAAAAAGACAGAATAAAACGCACGGTGTTGGGTCGTTTGTTCATAAACGCGGGG
TTCGGTCCCAGGGCTGGCACTCTGTCGATACCCCACCGAGACCCCATTGGGGCCAATACGCCCGCGTTTC
TTCCTTTTCCCCACCCCACCCCCCAAGTTCGGGTGAAGGCCCAGGGCTCGCAGCCAACGTCGGGGCGGCA
GGCCCTGCCATAGCCTCAGGTTACTCATATATACTTTAGATTGATTTAAAACTTCATTTTTAATTTAAAA
GGATCTAGGTGAAGATCCTTTTTGATAATCTCATGACCAAAATCCCTTAACGTGAGTTTTCGTTCCACTG
AGCGTCAGACCCCGTAGAAAAGATCAAAGGATCTTCTTGAGATCCTTTTTTTCTGCGCGTAATCTGCTGC
TTGCAAACAAAAAAACCACCGCTACCAGCGGTGGTTTGTTTGCCGGATCAAGAGCTACCAACTCTTTTTC
CGAAGGTAACTGGCTTCAGCAGAGCGCAGATACCAAATACTGTTCTTCTAGTGTAGCCGTAGTTAGGCCA
CCACTTCAAGAACTCTGTAGCACCGCCTACATACCTCGCTCTGCTAATCCTGTTACCAGTGGCTGCTGCC
AGTGGCGATAAGTCGTGTCTTACCGGGTTGGACTCAAGACGATAGTTACCGGATAAGGCGCAGCGGTCGG
GCTGAACGGGGGGTTCGTGCACACAGCCCAGCTTGGAGCGAACGACCTACACCGAACTGAGATACCTACA
GCGTGAGCTATGAGAAAGCGCCACGCTTCCCGAAGGGAGAAAGGCGGACAGGTATCCGGTAAGCGGCAGG
GTCGGAACAGGAGAGCGCACGAGGGAGCTTCCAGGGGGAAACGCCTGGTATCTTTATAGTCCTGTCGGGT
TTCGCCACCTCTGACTTGAGCGTCGATTTTTGTGATGCTCGTCAGGGGGGCGGAGCCTATGGAAAAACGC
CAGCAACGCGGCCTTTTTACGGTTCCTGGCCTTTTGCTGGCCTTTTGCTCACATGTTCTTTCCTGCGTTA
TCCCCTGATTCTGTGGATAACCGTATTACCGCCATGCATTAGTTATTAATAGTAATCAATTACGGGGTCA
TTAGTTCATAGCCCATATATGGAGTTCCG
Features (pLannotate 1.2.2; 16 found; start..end, strand, type, name):
      1..304     +  enhancer       CMV enhancer: human cytomegalovirus immediate early enhancer
    305..508     +  promoter       CMV promoter: human cytomegalovirus (CMV) immediate early promoter
    598..645     +  CDS            GFP11: 11th β-strand of superfolder GFP associates with GFP(1-10), consisting of the first 10 β-strands, to reconstitute fluorescent GFP (Cabantous et al., 2005; Kamiyama et al., 2016)
    652..696     +  misc_feature   MCS (fragment): multiple cloning site
    697..1329    +  CDS            CLTB (fragment): CLCB_HUMAN - Experimental evidence at protein level: Swiss-Prot protein existence level 1. Clathrin is the major protein of the polyhedral coat of coated pits and vesicles. From Homo sapiens (Human).
   1355..1439    +  CDS            large T antigen (fragment): large T antigen from SV40 (simian virus 40)
   1462..1583    +  polyA_signal   SV40 poly(A) signal: SV40 polyadenylation signal
   1617..2045    -  rep_origin     f1 ori (sequence partly withheld): f1 bacteriophage origin of replication; arrow indicates direction of (+) strand synthesis
   2072..2176    +  promoter       AmpR promoter: bla
   2178..2535    +  promoter       SV40 promoter: SV40 enhancer and early promoter
   2570..3364    +  CDS            NeoR/KanR: aminoglycoside phosphotransferase from Tn5; aph(3')-II (or nptII); confers resistance to neomycin, kanamycin, and G418 (Geneticin®)
   3385..3537    +  CDS            ble (fragment): BLE_KLEPN - Experimental evidence at protein level: Swiss-Prot protein existence level 1. Binding protein with a strong affinity to the bleomycin family of antibiotics. Binds to CL990; an antimitotic-antibiotic compound. From Klebsiella pneumoniae.
   3596..3643    +  polyA_signal   HSV TK poly(A) signal: herpes simplex virus thymidine kinase polyadenylation signal (Cole and Stacy, 1985)
   3734..3750    -  polyA_signal   bGH poly(A) signal (fragment): bovine growth hormone polyadenylation signal
   3972..4560    +  rep_origin     ori: high-copy-number ColE1/pMB1/pBR322/pUC origin of replication
   4675..4734    +  enhancer       CMV enhancer (fragment): human cytomegalovirus immediate early enhancer
