[The description below was written by a language model from this plasmid's Addgene catalogue record and pLannotate feature annotations shown in this document.]
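Description:
pEGFP-GFP11-Clathrin light chain is a mammalian expression plasmid built on a pEGFP-type backbone (derived from pEGFP-mEmerald-clathrin-15), in which the full-length fluorescent protein has been replaced by the short GFP11 tag. It is propagated in E. coli from a high-copy ColE1/pUC origin and also carries an f1 phage origin. A single NeoR/KanR (Tn5 aminoglycoside phosphotransferase) gene sits behind tandem bacterial (bla) and SV40 early promoters and ends in an HSV TK polyadenylation signal, so it provides kanamycin selection in bacteria and can provide G418 selection in mammalian cells.

The payload is driven by the human CMV immediate-early enhancer and promoter and terminated by the SV40 poly(A) signal. The open reading frame begins with GFP11, the eleventh β-strand of superfolder GFP, followed by a short linker derived from multiple cloning site sequence and then a human clathrin light chain coding sequence. GFP11 is non-fluorescent on its own; it yields fluorescence only when it associates with the separately expressed GFP(1-10) fragment, which this plasmid does not encode. The construct therefore serves to label clathrin-coated pits and vesicles through split-GFP complementation, as a demonstration or tool for tagging proteins with a very small peptide.

Two discrepancies in the record are worth noting. The catalogue links the insert to CLTA (light chain A), whereas the sequence-based annotation matches the coding region to human CLTB (light chain B). The sequenced record is 4,734 nt, shorter than the approximate total size of 5,500 bp listed. Small annotated fragments (SV40 large T antigen, ble, bGH poly(A)) appear to be backbone remnants rather than functional elements.
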