Addgene plasmid #70217: pEGFP-GFP11-Clathrin light chain
Purpose: Expresses GFP11-clathrin light chain in mammalian cells
Depositing lab: Bo Huang. Depositing organization: University of California, San Francisco (UCSF). Publication: Versatile protein tagging in cells with split fluorescent protein. Kamiyama D, Sekine S, Barsi-Rhyne B, Hu J, Chen B, Gilbert LA, Ishikawa H, Leonetti MD, Marshall WF, Weissman JS, Huang B. Nat Commun. 2016 Mar 18;7:11046. doi: 10.1038/ncomms11046. PubMed 26988139.
Backbone
  Vector backbone: pEGFP-mEmerald-clathrin-15
  Backbone manufacturer: Michael Davidson Fluorescent Protein Collection at the UCSF Nikon Imaging center
  Backbone size w/o insert (bp): 6000
  Total vector size (bp): 5500
  Vector type: Mammalian Expression
Growth in bacteria
  Bacterial resistance: Kanamycin, 50 μg/mL
  Growth temperature: 37°C
  Growth strain: DH5alpha
  Copy number: High Copy
Gene/Insert
  Gene/Insert name: GFP11-Clathrin light chain (alt name: GFP11-Clathrin light chain)
  Species: H. sapiens (human)
  Insert size (bp): 738
  Entrez Gene: CLTA (a.k.a. LCA)
  Tag / fusion protein: GFP11 (N terminal on backbone)
  Cloning method: Restriction Enzyme; 5′ cloning site NheI (not destroyed); 3′ cloning site BglII (not destroyed)
  Sequencing primers: 5′ CGCAAATGGGCGGTAGGCGTG; 3′ TTGCATTCATTTTATGTTTCAGG
Terms and licenses: Academic/Nonprofit Terms; Industry Terms: Not Available to Industry
How to cite: pEGFP-GFP11-Clathrin light chain was a gift from Bo Huang (Addgene plasmid # 70217 ; http://n2t.net/addgene:70217 ; RRID:Addgene_70217)
