>Addgene plasmid #70217 | pEGFP-GFP11-Clathrin light chain | depositor partial sequence | sequence record 127327 | GFP11-Clathrin light chain
ATGCGTGACCACATGGTCCTTCATGAGTATGTAAATGCTGCTGGGATTACAGGCGGATCCGGACTCAGAT
CTCGAGCTCAAGCTTCGAATTCTGCAGTCGACATGGCTGATGACTTTGGCTTCTTCTCGTCGTCGGAGAG
TGGTGCCCCGGAGGCGGCGGAGGAGGACCCGGCGGCCGCCTTCCTGGCCCAGCAGGAGAGCGAGATTGCA
GGCATAGAGAACGACGAGGGCTTCGGGGCACCTGCCGGCAGCCATGCGGCCCCCGCACAGCCGGGCCCCA
CGAGTGGGGCTGGTTCTGAGGACATGGGGACCACAGTCAATGGAGATGTGTTTCAGGAGGCCAACGGTCC
TGCTGATGGCTACGCAGCCATTGCCCAGGCTGACAGGCTGACCCAGGAGCCTGAGAGCATCCGCAAGTGG
CGAGAGGAGCAGAGGAAACGGCTGCAAGAGCTGGATGCTGCATCTAAGGTCACGGAACAGGAATGGCGGG
AGAAGGCCAAGAAGGACCTGGAGGAGTGGAACCAGCGCCAGAGTGAACAAGTAGAGAAGAACAAGATCAA
CAACCGGGCATCCGAGGAGGCTTTCGTGAAGGAATCCAAGGAGGAGACCCCAGGCACAGAGTGGGAGAAG
GTGGCCCAGCTATGTGACTTCAACCCCAAGAGCAGCAAGCAGTGCAAAGATGTGTCCCGCCTGCGCTCGG
TGCTCATGTCCCTGAAGCAGACGCCACTGTCCCGCTAG
