>Addgene plasmid #70217 | pEGFP-GFP11-Clathrin light chain | addgene partial sequence | sequence record 129888 | CMV-F 5'-CGCAAATGGGCGGTAGGCGTG-3'
GAGCTGGTTTAGTGAACCGTCAGATCCGCTAGCGCTACCGGTCGCCACCATGTCGGGAGGTTCCGGTGGA
AGCGGAGGTAGCGGCGGATCCATGCGTGACCACATGGTCCTTCATGAGTATGTAAATGCTGCTGGGATTA
CAGGCGGATCCGGACTCAGATCTCGAGCTCAAGCTTCGAATTCTGCAGTCGACATGGCTGATGACTTTGG
CTTCTTCTCGTCGTCGGAGAGTGGTGCCCCGGAGGCGGCGGAGGAGGACCCGGCGGCCGCCTTCCTGGCC
CAGCAGGAGAGCGAGATTGCAGGCATAGAGAACGACGAGGGCTTCGGGGCACCTGCCGGCAGCCATGCGG
CCCCCGCACAGCCGGGCCCCACGAGTGGGGCTGGTTCTGAGGACATGGGGACCACAGTCAATGGAGATGT
GTTTCAGGAGGCCAACGGTCCTGCTGATGGCTACGCAGCCATTGCCCAGGCTGACAGGCTGACCCAGGAG
CCTGAGAGCATCCGCAAGTGGCGAGAGGAGCAGAGGAAACGGCTGCAAGAGCTGGATGCTGCATCTAAGG
TCACGGAACAGGAATGGCGGGAGAAGGCCAAGAAGGACCTGGAGGAGTGGAACCAGCGCCAGAGTGAACA
AGTAGAGAAGAACAAGATCAACAACCGGGCATCCGAGGAGGCTTTCGTGAAGGAATCCAAGGAGGAGACC
CCAGGCACAGAGTGGGAGAAGGTGGCCCAGCTATGTGACTTCAACCCCAAGAGCAGCAAGCAGTGCAAAG
ATGTGTCCCGCCTGCGCTCGGTGCTCATGTCCCTGAAGCAGACGCCACTGTCCCGCTAGGGATCCACCGG
ATCTAGATAACTGATCATAATCAGCCATACC
