>Addgene plasmid #70217 | pEGFP-GFP11-Clathrin light chain | addgene partial sequence | sequence record 129891 | SV40pA-R 5'-GAAATTTGTGATGCTATTGC-3'
CATAACAGTTAACAACAACAATTGCATTCATTTTATGTTTCAGGTTCAGGGGGAGGTGTGGGAGGTTTTT
TAAAGCAAGTAAAACCTCTACAAATGTGGTATGGCTGATTATGATCAGTTATCTAGATCCGGTGGATCCC
TAGCGGGACAGTGGCGTCTGCTTCAGGGACATGAGCACCGAGCGCAGGCGGGACACATCTTTGCACTGCT
TGCTGCTCTTGGGGTTGAAGTCACATAGCTGGGCCACCTTCTCCCACTCTGTGCCTGGGGTCTCCTCCTT
GGATTCCTTCACGAAAGCCTCCTCGGATGCCCGGTTGTTGATCTTGTTCTTCTCTACTTGTTCACTCTGG
CGCTGGTTCCACTCCTCCAGGTCCTTCTTGGCCTTCTCCCGCCATTCCTGTTCCGTGACCTTAGATGCAG
CATCCAGCTCTTGCAGCCGTTTCCTCTGCTCCTCTCGCCACTTGCGGATGCTCTCAGGCTCCTGGGTCAG
CCTGTCAGCCTGGGCAATGGCTGCGTAGCCATCAGCAGGACCGTTGGCCTCCTGAAACACATCTCCATTG
ACTGTGGTCCCCATGTCCTCAGAACCAGCCCCACTCGTGGGGCCCGGCTGTGCGGGGGCCGCATGGCTGC
CGGCAGGTGCCCCGAAGCCCTCGTCGTTCTCTATGCCTGCAATCTCGCTCTCCTGCTGGGCCAGGAAGGC
GGCCGCCGGGTCCTCCTCCGCCGCCTCCGGGGCACCACTCTCCGACGACGAGAAGAAGCCAAAGTCATCA
GCCATGTCGACTGCAGAATTCGAAGCTTGAGCTCGAGATCTGAGTCCGGATCCGCCTGTAATCC
